>Addgene plasmid #219511 | pAGM10764 | addgene full sequence | sequence record 433787 | Addgene NGS Result
CGCTTGCCTTGTCTTCCACTGGGTGTCAAAGGAGTGTCAGTTAATTAAAGAGTGTCGGGGCCGACACTCT
TAATGGAAGTAAAAGTGTGGGTTTTGCTGCACCGACACTCTTAATTTAAGAGTGTCGGGGTCCCGATGAA
ACCGACGCTTTTAATTTAAGAGTGTGGGTTTTTCCACACCGACACTCTTATGAATGTTACCCTAAATTCC
CCAATCCTATACTGTATAAGAGCTCATTTTTACAACAATTACCAACAACAACAAACAACAAACAACATTA
CAATTACATTTACAATTATCGATACAATGTCTCCTGAAAGAAGGCCTGCTGATATTAGAAGGGCTACTGA
GGCTGATATGCCTGCTGTGTGCACTATTGTGAATCATTACATTGAGACTTCTACTGTGAATTTCAGGACT
GAGCCTCAAGAACCACAAGAGTGGACTGATGATCTTGTGAGGCTTAGAGAGAGGTATCCTTGGCTTGTTG
CTGAAGTGGATGGTGAAGTGGCTGGTATTGCTTATGCTGGTCCTTGGAAGGCTAGGAATGCTTACGATTG
GACTGCTGAGTCTACTGTTTACGTGTCTCCTAGGCATCAAAGAACTGGTCTTGGATCTACTCTTTACACT
CATCTTTTGAAGTCTTTGGAGGCTCAGGGTTTCAAGTCTGTGGTTGCTGTGATTGGACTTCCTAATGATC
CTTCTGTGAGGATGCATGAGGCTCTTGGTTATGCTCCTAGGGGAATGCTTAGAGCTGCTGGTTTCAAACA
TGGAAATTGGCATGATGTGGGATTCTGGCAGCTTGATTTCTCTCTTCCTGTTCCTCCTAGACCTGTTCTT
CCTGTGACTGAGATTTGAGCTTACTCCACCTAAATACTATGCCGGTTCAAATAAGAAAGTAATGATTATG
TACCCAAATAATACATTTATAAGATGTATGTGTGTGATGGACATGTTTCTGTATCGTACCAAAACTAAAT
AGGTGGCTTTTATCCCAAAAAAGTGCTTTCGTTTGATGACCTTATGATTTCTAAAGAGTGTTGTTGTTGC
TGCTTATGTTTAATAAAAGTGATGTATATTATCAGTTGATTTCCCCACGTGGAAGGGGTGATTATATTGC
ACAAAATTAAGTTAAAAGTAACATTGTGGTGTAATAAAAACCCTAGTGAATTTATAACCTATAAGTAAGT
GGTGCAGTAGTGAATTTATCACGAAGTGGTTTAAACTATCAGTGTTTGACAGGATATATTGGCGGGTAAA
CCTAAGAGAAAAGAGCGTTTATTAGAATAATCGGATATTTAAAAGGGCGTGAAAAGGTTTATCCGTTCGT
CCATTTGTATGTGCATGCCAACCACAGGGTTCCCCAGATCAGGCGCTGGCTGCTGAACCCCCAGCCGGAA
CTGACCCCACAAGGCCCTAGCGTTTGCAATGCACCAGGTCATCATTGACCCAGGCGTGTTCCACCAGGCC
GCTGCCTCGCAACTCTTCGCAGGCTTCGCCGACCTGCTCGCGCCACTTCTTCACGCGGGTGGAATCCGAT
CCGCACATGAGGCGGAAGGTTTCCAGCTTGAGCGGGTACGGCTCCCGGTGCGAGCTGAAATAGTCGAACA
TCCGTCGGGCCGTCGGCGACAGCTTGCGGTACTTCTCCCATATGAATTTCGTGTAGTGGTCGCCAGCAAA
CAGCACGACGATTTCCTCGTCGATCAGGACCTGGCAACGGGACGTTTTCTTGCCACGGTCCAGGACGCGG
AAGCGGTGCAGCAGCGACACCGATTCCAGGTGCCCAACGCGGTCGGACGTGAAGCCCATCGCCGTCGCCT
GTAGGCGCGACAGGCATTCCTCGGCCTTCGTGTAATACCGGCCATTGATCGACCAGCCCAGGTCCTGGCA
AAGCTCGTAGAACGTGAAGGTGATCGGCTCGCCGATAGGGGTGCGCTTCGCGTACTCCAACACCTGCTGC
CACACCAGTTCGTCATCGTCGGCCCGCAGCTCGACGCCGGTGTAGGTGATCTTCACGTCCTTGTTGACGT
GGAAAATGACCTTGTTTTGCAGCGCCTCGCGCGGGATTTTCTTGTTGCGCGTGGTGAACAGGGCAGAGCG
GGCCGTGTCGTTTGGCATCGCTCGCATCGTGTCCGGCCACGGCGCAATATCGAACAAGGAAAGCTGCATT
TCCTTGATCTGCTGCTTCGTGTGTTTCAGCAACGCGGCCTGCTTGGCCTCGCTGACCTGTTTTGCCAGGT
CCTCGCCGGCGGTTTTTCGCTTCTTGGTCGTCATAGTTCCTCGCGTGTCGATGGTCATCGACTTCGCCAA
ACCTGCCGCCTCCTGTTCAAGACGACGCGAACGCTCCACGGCGGCCGATGGCGCGGGCAGGGCAGGGGGA
GCCAGTTGCACGCTGTCGCGCTCGATCTTGGCCGTAGCTTGCTGGACCATCGAGCCGACGGACTGGAAGG
TTTCGCGGGGCGCACGCATGACGGTGCGGCTTGCGATGGTTTCGGCATCCTCGGCGGAAAACCCCGCGTC
GATCAGTTCTTGCCTGTATGCCTTCCGGTCAAACGTCCGATTCATTCACCCTCCTTGCGGGATTGCCCCG
ACTCACGCCGGGGCAATGTGCCCTTATTCCTGATTTGACCCGCCTGGTGCCTTGGTGTCCAGATAATCCA
CCTTATCGGCAATGAAGTCGGTCCCGTAGACCGTCTGGCCGTCCTTCTCGTACTTGGTATTCCGAATCTT
GCCCTGCACGAATACCAGCGACCCCTTGCCCAAATACTTGCCGTGGGCCTCGGCCTGAGAGCCAAAACAC
TTGATGCGGAAGAAGTCGGTGCGCTCCTGCTTGTCGCCGGCATCGTTGCGCCACATCTAGGATCTGCCAG
GAACCGTAAAAAGGCCGCGTTGCTGGCGTTTTTCCATAGGCTCCGCCCCCCTGACGAGCATCACAAAAAT
CGACGCTCAAGTCAGAGGTGGCGAAACCCGACAGGACTATAAAGATACCAGGCGTTTCCCCCTGGAAGCT
CCCTCGTGCGCTCTCCTGTTCCGACCCTGCCGCTTACCGGATACCTGTCCGCCTTTCTCCCTTCGGGAAG
CGTGGCGCTTTCTCATAGCTCACGCTGTAGGTATCTCAGTTCGGTGTAGGTCGTTCGCTCCAAGCTGGGC
TGTGTGCACGAACCCCCCGTTCAGCCCGACCGCTGCGCCTTATCCGGTAACTATCGTCTTGAGTCCAACC
CGGTAAGACACGACTTATCGCCACTGGCAGCAGCCACTGGTAACAGGATTAGCAGAGCGAGGTATGTAGG
CGGTGCTACAGAGTTCTTGAAGTGGTGGCCTAACTACGGCTACACTAGAAGAACAGTATTTGGTATCTGC
GCTCTGCTGAAGCCAGTTACCTTCGGAAAAAGAGTTGGTAGCTCTTGATCCGGCAAACAAACCACCGCTG
GTAGCGGTGGTTTTTTTGTTTGCAAGCAGCAGATTACGCGCAGAAAAAAAGGATCTCAAGAAGATCCTTT
GATCTTTTCTACGGGGTCTGACGCTCAGTGGAACGAAAACTCACGTTAAGGGATTTTGGTCATGAGATTA
TCAAAAAGGATCTTCACCTAGATCCTTTTAAATTAAAAATGAAGTTTTAAATCAATCTAAAGTATATATG
AGTAAACTTGGTCTGACAGTTACCAATGCTTAATCAGTGAGGCACCTATCTCAGCGATCTGTCTATTTCG
TTCATCCATAGTTGCCTGACTCCCCGTCGTGTAGATAACTACGATACGGGAGGGCTTACCATCTGGCCCC
AGTGCTGCAATGATACCGCGAGAACCACGCTCACCGGCTCCAGATTTATCAGCAATAAACCAGCCAGCCG
GAAGGGCCGAGCGCAGAAGTGGTCCTGCAACTTTATCCGCCTCCATCCAGTCTATTAATTGTTGCCGGGA
AGCTAGAGTAAGTAGTTCGCCAGTTAATAGTTTGCGCAACGTTGTTGCCATTGCTACAGGCATCGTGGTG
TCACGCTCGTCGTTTGGTATGGCTTCATTCAGCTCCGGTTCCCAACGATCAAGGCGAGTTACATGATCCC
CCATGTTGTGCAAAAAAGCGGTTAGCTCCTTCGGTCCTCCGATCGTTGTCAGAAGTAAGTTGGCCGCAGT
GTTATCACTCATGGTTATGGCAGCACTGCATAATTCTCTTACTGTCATGCCATCCGTAAGATGCTTTTCT
GTGACTGGTGAGTACTCAACCAAGTCATTCTGAGAATAGTGTATGCGGCGACCGAGTTGCTCTTGCCCGG
CGTCAATACGGGATAATACCGCGCCACATAGCAGAACTTTAAAAGTGCTCATCATTGGAAAACGTTCTTC
GGGGCGAAAACTCTCAAGGATCTTACCGCTGTTGAGATCCAGTTCGATGTAACCCACTCGTGCACCCAAC
TGATCTTCAGCATCTTTTACTTTCACCAGCGTTTCTGGGTGAGCAAAAACAGGAAGGCAAAATGCCGCAA
AAAAGGGAATAAGGGCGACACGGAAATGTTGAATACTCATACTCTTCCTTTTTCAATATTATTGAAGCAT
TTATCAAGGTTATTGTCTCATGAGCGGATACATATTTGAATGTATTTAGAAAAATAAACAAATAGGGGTT
CCGCGCACGAATTGGCCAGCGCTGCCATTTTTGGGGTGAGGCCGTTCGCGGCCGAGGGGCGCAGCCCCTG
GGGGGATGGGAGGCCCGCGTTAGCGGGCCGGGAGGGTTCGAGAAGGGGGGGCACCCCCCTTCGGCGTGCG
CGGTCACGCGCACAGGGCGCAGCCCTGGTTAAAAACAAGGTTTATAAATATTGGTTTAAAAGCAGGTTAA
AAGACAGGTTAGCGGTGGCCGAAAAACGGGCGGAAACCCTTGCAAATGCTGGATTTTCTGCCTGTGGACA
GCCCCTCAAATGTCAATAGGTGCGCCCCTCATCTGTCAGCACTCTGCCCCTCAAGTGTCAAGGATCGCGC
CCCTCATCTGTCAGTAGTCGCGCCCCTCAAGTGTCAATACCGCAGGGCACTTATCCCCAGGCTTGTCCAC
ATCATCTGTGGGAAACTCGCGTAAAATCAGGCGTTTTCGCCGATTTGCGAGGCTGGCCAGCTCCACGTCG
CCGGCCGAAATCGAGCCTGCCCCTCATCTGTCAACGCCGCGCCGGGTGAGTCGGCCCCTCAAGTGTCAAC
GTCCGCCCCTCATCTGTCAGTGAGGGCCAAGTTTTCCGCGAGGTATCCACAACGCCGGCGGCCGCGGTGT
CTCGCACACGGCTTCGACGGCGTTTCTGGCGCGTTTGCAGGGCCATAGACGGCCGCCAGCCCAGCGGCGA
GGGCAACCAGCCCGGTGAGCGTCGCAAAGGAGATCCTGATCTGACTGATGGGCTGCCTGTATCGAGTGGT
GATTTTGTGCCGAGCTGCCGGTCGGGGAGCTGTTGGCTGGCTGGTGGCAGGATATATTGTGGTGTAAACA
AATTGACGCTTAGACAACTTAATAACACATTGCGGACGTTTTTAATGTACTGGGGTGGATGCAGTGGGCC
CCACTCTGTGAAGACAAGAGCGAATTCCATATGGGAGGAATTCCAATCCCACAAAAATCTGAGCTTAACA
GCACAGTTGCTCCTCTCAGAGCAGAATCGGGTATTCAACACCCTCATATCAACTACTACGTTGTGTATAA
CGGTCCACATGCCGGTATATACGATGACTGGGGTTGTACAAAGGCGGCAACAAACGGCGTTCCCGGAGTT
GCACACAAGAAATTTGCCACTATTACAGAGGCAAGAGCAGCAGCTGACGCGTACACAACAAGTCAGCAAA
CAGACAGGTTGAACTTCATCCCCAAAGGAGAAGCTCAACTCAAGCCCAAGAGCTTTGCTAAGGCCCTAAC
AAGCCCACCAAAGCAAAAAGCCCACTGGCTCACGCTAGGAACCAAAAGGCCCAGCAGTGATCCAGCCCCA
AAAGAGATCTCCTTTGCCCCGGAGATTACAATGGACGATTTCCTCTATCTTTACGATCTAGGAAGGAAGT
TCGAAGGTGAAGGTGACGACACTATGTTCACCACTGATAATGAGAAGGTTAGCCTCTTCAATTTCAGAAA
GAATGCTGACCCACAGATGGTTAGAGAGGCCTACGCAGCAAGTCTCATCAAGACGATCTACCCGAGTAAC
AATCTCCAGGAGATCAAATACCTTCCCAAGAAGGTTAAAGATGCAGTCAAAAGATTCAGGACTAATTGCA
TCAAGAACACAGAGAAAGACATATTTCTCAAGATCAGAAGTACTATTCCAGTATGGACGATTCAAGGCTT
GCTTCATAAACCAAGGCAAGTAATAGAGATTGGAGTCTCTAAAAAGGTAGTTCCTACTGAATCTAAGGCC
ATGCATGGAGTCTAAGATTCAAATCGAGGATCTAACAGAACTCGCCGTCAAGACTGGCGAACAGTTCATA
CAGAGTCTTTTACGACTCAATGACAAGAAGAAAATCTTCGTCAACATGGTGGAGCACGACACTCTGGTCT
ACTCCAAAAATGTCAAAGATACAGTCTCAGAAGATCAAAGGGCTATTGAGACTTTTCAACAAAGGATAAT
TTCGGGAAACCTCCTCGGATTCCATTGCCCAGCTATCTGTCACTTCATCGAAAGGACAGTAGAAAAGGAA
GGTGGCTCCTACAAATGCCATCATTGCGATAAAGGAAAGGCTATCATTCAAGATCTCTCTGCCGACAGTG
GTCCCAAAGATGGACCCCCACCCACGAGGAGCATCGTGGAAAAAGAAGAGGTTCCAACCACGTCTACAAA
GCAAGTGGATTGATGTGACATCTCCACTGACGTAAGGGATGACGCACAATCCCACTATCCTTCGCAAGAC
CCTTCCTCTATATAAGGAAGTTCATTTCATTTGGAGAGGACACGCTCGAGTATAAGAGCTCATTTTTACA
ACAATTACCAACAACAACAAACAACAAACAACATTACAATTACATTTACAATTATCGATACAATGGCAAC
TCTATTTCTCACAATCCTCCTAGCCACTGTCCTCTTCCTCATCCTCCGTATCTTCTCTCACCGTCGCAAC
CGCAGCCACAACAACCGTCTACCACCGGGGCCAAACCCATGGCCCATCATCGGAAACCTCCCTCACATGG
GCACTAAGCCTCATCGAACCCTTTCCGCCATGGTTACTACTTACGGCCCTATCCTCCACCTCCGACTAGG
GTTCGTAGACGTCGTGGTCGCCGCTTCTAAATCCGTGGCCGAGCAGTTCTTGAAAATACACGACGCCAAT
TTCGCTAGCCGACCACCAAACTCAGGAGCTAAACACATGGCATATAACTATCAAGATCTTGTCTTTGCAC
CTTACGGACACCGATGGAGACTGTTGAGAAAGATTAGTTCTGTTCATCTATTTTCAGCTAAAGCTCTCGA
AGATTTCAAACATGTTCGACAGGAAGAGGTTGGAACGCTAACGCGGGAGCTAGTGCGTGTTGGCACGAAA
CCCGTGAATTTAGGCCAGTTGGTGAACATGTGTGTAGTCAACGCTCTAGGACGAGAGATGATCGGACGGC
GATTGTTCGGCGCCGACGCCGATCATAAAGCTGACGAGTTTCGATCAATGGTGACGGAAATGATGGCTCT
CGCCGGAGTATTCAACATCGGAGACTTCGTGCCGTCACTTGATTGGTTAGATTTACAAGGCGTCGCTGGT
AAAATGAAACGGCTTCACAAGAGATTCGACGCTTTTCTATCGTCGATTTTGAAAGAGCACGAAATGAACG
GTCAAGATCAAAAGCATACAGATATGCTTAGCACTTTAATCTCCCTTAAAGGAACTGATCTTGACGGTGA
CGGAGGAAGCTTAACGGATACTGAGATTAAAGCCTTGCTATTGAACATGTTCACAGCTGGAACTGACACG
TCAGCAAGTACGGTGGACTGGGCTATAGCTGAACTTATCCGTCACCCGGATATAATGGTTAAAGCCCAAG
AAGAACTTGATATTGTTGTGGGCCGTGACAGGCCTGTTAATGAATCAGACATCGCTCAGCTTCCTTACCT
TCAGGCGGTTATCAAAGAGAATTTCAGGCTTCATCCACCAACACCACTCTCGTTACCACACATCGCGTCA
GAGAGCTGTGAGATCAACGGCTACCATATCCCGAAAGGATCGACTCTATTGACGAACATATGGGCCATAG
CCCGTGACCCGGATCAATGGTCCGACCCGTTAGCATTTAAACCCGAGAGATTCTTACCCGGTGGTGAAAA
ATCCGGCGTTGATGTGAAAGGAAGCGATTTCGAGCTAATACCGTTCGGAGCTGGGAGGAGAATCTGTGCC
GGTTTAAGTTTAGGGTTACGTACGATTCAGTTTCTTACGGCGACGTTGGTTCAAGGATTTGATTGGGAAT
TAGCTGGAGGAGTTACGCCGGAGAAGCTGAATATGGAGGAGAGTTATGGGCTTACACTGCAAAGAGCGGT
TCCTTTGGTGGTACATCCTAAGCCAAGGTTGGCTCCGAACGTTTATGGACTCGGGTCGGGTTAAGCTTGA
TCCTCTAGAGTCAAGCAGATCGTTCAAACATTTGGCAATAAAGTTTCTTAAGATTGAATCCTGTTGCCGG
TCTTGCGATGATTATCATATAATTTCTGTTGAATTACGTTAAGCATGTAATAATTAACATGTAATGCATG
ACGTTATTTATGAGATGGGTTTTTATGATTAGAGTCCCGCAATTATACATTTAATACGCGATAGAAAACA
AAATATAGCGCGCAAACTAGGATAAATTATCGCGCGCGGTGTCATCTATGTTACTAGATCGA
Features (pLannotate 1.2.2; 16 found; start..end, strand, type, name):
    245..298     +  misc_feature   TMV Ω: translational enhancer from the tobacco mosaic virus 5'-leader sequence (Gallie et al., 1988)
    307..855     +  CDS            bar: PAT_STRHY - Experimental evidence at protein level: Swiss-Prot protein existence level 1. Inactivates phosphinothricin (PPT) by transfer of an acetyl group from acetyl CoA. Can also acetylate demethylphosphinothricin but not PTT or glutamate. This enzyme is an effector of phosphinothricin tripeptide (PTT or bialaphos) resistance. From Streptomyces hygroscopicus. Introduced by genetic manipulation and expressed in glufosinate-tolerant maize by Dekalb Genetics.
   1237..1261    +  misc_feature   RB T-DNA repeat: right border repeat from nopaline C58 T-DNA
   1373..1393    -  CDS            TetR (fragment): tetracycline resistance regulatory protein; tetR
   1420..2565    -  CDS            trfA: TRFA_ECOLX - Experimental evidence at protein level: Swiss-Prot protein existence level 1. Also involved in plasmid copy number control, promoting intermolecular coupling of protein bound iterons at oriV, which inhibits replication initiation. From Escherichia coli.
   2901..3489    -  rep_origin     ori: high-copy-number ColE1/pMB1/pBR322/pUC origin of replication
   3660..4520    -  CDS            AmpR: β-lactamase; bla; confers resistance to ampicillin, carbenicillin, and related antibiotics
   4521..4625    -  promoter       AmpR promoter: bla
   4712..5343    -  rep_origin     oriV: incP origin of replication
   5435..5459    +  misc_feature   LB T-DNA repeat: left border repeat from nopaline C58 T-DNA
   5567..6373    +  CDS            IBMP_CAMVB (fragment): Experimental evidence at protein level: Swiss-Prot protein existence level 1. Enhances the ribosomal termination-reinitiation event leading to the translation of major open reading frames on the polycistronic viral RNAs. From Cauliflower mosaic virus (strain Bari 1) (CaMV).
   6557..6902    +  promoter       CaMV 35S promoter: strong constitutive promoter from cauliflower mosaic virus
   6854..6900    +  promoter       minimal CaMV 35S promoter: minimal 35S promoter from cauliflower mosaic virus
   6931..6984    +  misc_feature   TMV Ω: translational enhancer from the tobacco mosaic virus 5'-leader sequence (Gallie et al., 1988)
   6993..8531    +  CDS            CYP75B1: F3PH_ARATH - Also known as F3'H, TT7. Experimental evidence at protein level: Swiss-Prot protein existence level 1. Catalyzes the 3'-hydroxylation of the flavonoid B-ring to the 3',4'-hydroxylated state. Convert naringenin to eriodictyol and dihydrokaempferol to dihydroquercetin. From Arabidopsis thaliana (Mouse-ear cress).
   8558..8810    +  terminator     NOS terminator: nopaline synthase terminator and poly(A) signal
