[The description below was written by a language model from this plasmid's Addgene catalogue record and pLannotate feature annotations shown in this document.]
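Description:
pAGM10764 is a plant expression plasmid built on the pICH75055 backbone, organised as a binary T-DNA vector for Agrobacterium-mediated delivery and intended for transient expression of Arabidopsis thaliana flavonoid 3'-hydroxylase (F3'H, also known as CYP75B1 or TT7). The backbone outside the T-DNA borders carries a high-copy ColE1/pUC-type origin and an ampicillin resistance gene (β-lactamase with its own promoter) for propagation and selection in E. coli. It also carries the incP oriV origin and the trfA replication initiator gene, which together provide broad-host-range replication of the kind needed for maintenance in Agrobacterium. A short TetR fragment is annotated next to trfA and appears to be a backbone remnant.

Between the nopaline-type left and right border repeats, the main cassette consists of the CaMV 35S promoter, the tobacco mosaic virus Ω translational enhancer, the F3'H coding sequence and the NOS terminator, an arrangement that gives strong constitutive expression in plant cells. The annotated CaMV protein fragment upstream of the promoter probably reflects extended 35S upstream sequence rather than an intended coding region. Downstream of this cassette, still inside the T-DNA, a second Ω leader precedes the bar gene, which encodes phosphinothricin acetyltransferase and confers glufosinate/bialaphos resistance. The feature table does not annotate a promoter or terminator for this marker.

F3'H hydroxylates the flavonoid B-ring at the 3' position, converting naringenin to eriodictyol and dihydrokaempferol to dihydroquercetin. The plasmid belongs to a toolbox of constructs for reconstituting anthocyanin biosynthesis by transient expression in Nicotiana benthamiana, where it can be combined with plasmids supplying other pathway enzymes.
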