Addgene plasmid #219511: pAGM10764
Purpose: Transient expression of At F3'H
Depositing lab: Sylvestre Marillonnet. Depositing organization: Leibniz Institute of Plant Biochemistry (IPB). Publication: A transient expression tool box for anthocyanin biosynthesis in Nicotiana benthamiana. Grutzner R, Konig K, Horn C, Engler C, Laub A, Vogt T, Marillonnet S. Plant Biotechnol J. 2023 Dec 20. doi: 10.1111/pbi.14261. PubMed 38124296.
Backbone
  Vector backbone: pICH75055
  Vector type: Plant Expression
Growth in bacteria
  Bacterial resistance: Ampicillin, 100 μg/mL
  Growth temperature: 37°C
  Growth strain: DH5alpha
  Copy number: High Copy
Gene/Insert
  Gene/Insert name: At F3'H
  Species: A. thaliana (mustard weed)
  Cloning method: Restriction Enzyme; 5′ cloning site Unknown (unknown if destroyed); 3′ cloning site Unknown (unknown if destroyed)
Terms and licenses: Academic/Nonprofit Terms; Industry Terms
How to cite: pAGM10764 was a gift from Sylvestre Marillonnet (Addgene plasmid # 219511 ; http://n2t.net/addgene:219511 ; RRID:Addgene_219511)
